>Addgene plasmid #229761 | pTYB1-MBD2-C∆CC pc5084 | addgene full sequence | sequence record 459933 | Addgene NGS Result
ATGAGTATTCAACATTTCCGTGTCGCCCTTATTCCCTTTTTTGCGGCATTTTGCCTTCCTGTTTTTGCTC
ACCCAGAAACGCTGGTGAAAGTAAAAGATGCTGAAGATCAGTTGGGTGCACGAGTGGGTTACATCGAACT
GGATCTCAACAGCGGTAAGATCCTTGAGAGTTTTCGCCCCGAAGAACGTTTCCCAATGATGAGCACTTTT
AAAGTTCTGCTATGTGGCGCGGTATTATCCCGTGTTGACGCCGGGCAAGAGCAACTCGGTCGCCGCATAC
ACTATTCTCAGAATGACTTGGTTGAGTACTCACCAGTCACAGAAAAGCATCTTACGGATGGCATGACAGT
AAGAGAATTATGCAGTGCTGCCATAACCATGAGTGATAACACTGCGGCCAACTTACTTCTGACAACGATC
GGAGGACCGAAGGAGCTAACCGCTTTTTTGCACAACATGGGGGATCATGTAACTCGCCTTGATCGTTGGG
AACCGGAGCTGAATGAAGCCATACCAAACGACGAGCGTGACACCACGATGCCTGTAGCAATGGCAACAAC
GTTGCGCAAACTATTAACTGGCGAACTACTTACTCTAGCTTCCCGGCAACAATTAATAGACTGGATGGAG
GCGGATAAAGTTGCAGGACCACTTCTGCGCTCGGCCCTTCCGGCTGGCTGGTTTATTGCTGATAAATCTG
GAGCCGGTGAGCGTGGGTCTCGCGGTATCATTGCAGCACTGGGGCCAGATGGTAAGCCCTCCCGTATCGT
AGTTATCTACACGACGGGGAGTCAGGCAACTATGGATGAACGAAATAGACAGATCGCTGAGATAGGTGCC
TCACTGATTAAGCATTGGTAACTGTCAGACCAAGTTTACTCATATATACTTTAGATTGATT
[38 nt withheld, positions 902-939]
A
[37 nt withheld, positions 941-977]
ATTTTGTTAAAATTCGCGTTAAATTTTTGTTAAATCAGCTCATTTTTTAACCAATAGGCCGAAATCGGCA
AAATCCCTTATAAATCAAAAGAATAGCCCGAGATAGGGT
[37 nt withheld, positions 1087-1123]
AAAGAACGTGGACTCCAACGTCAAAGG
[141 nt withheld, positions 1151-1291]
G
[125 nt withheld, positions 1293-1417]
AAAGGATCTAGGTGAAGATCCTTTTTGATAATCTCATGACCAAAATCCCTTAACGTGAGTTTTCGTTCCA
CTGAGCGTCAGACCCCGTAGAAAAGATCAAAGGATCTTCTTGAGATCCTTTTTTTCTGCGCGTAATCTGC
TGCTTGCAAACAAAAAAACCACCGCTACCAGCGGTGGTTTGTTTGCCGGATCAAGAGCTACCAACTCTTT
TTCCGAAGGTAACTGGCTTCAGCAGAGCGCAGATACCAAATACTGTCCTTCTAGTGTAGCCGTAGTTAGG
CCACCACTTCAAGAACTCTGTAGCACCGCCTACATACCTCGCTCTGCTAATCCTGTTACCAGTGGCTGCT
GCCAGTGGCGATAAGTCGTGTCTTACCGGGTTGGACTCAAGACGATAGTTACCGGATAAGGCGCAGCGGT
CGGGCTGAACGGGGGGTTCGTGCACACAGCCCAGCTTGGAGCGAACGACCTACACCGAACTGAGATACCT
ACAGCGTGAGCTATGAGAAAGCGCCACGCTTCCCGAAGGGAGAAAGGCGGACAGGTATCCGGTAAGCGGC
AGGGTCGGAACAGGAGAGCGCACGAGGGAGCTTCCAGGGGGAAACGCCTGGTATCTTTATAGTCCTGTCG
GGTTTCGCCACCTCTGACTTGAGCGTCGATTTTTGTGATGCTCGTCAGGGGGGCGGAGCCTATGGAAAAA
CGCCAGCAACGCGGCCTTTTTACGGTTCCTGGCCTTTTGCTGGCCTTTTGCTCACATGTTCTTTCCTGCG
TTATCCCCTGATTCTGTGGATAACCGTATTACCGCCTTTGAGTGAGCTGATACCGCTCGCCGCAGCCGAA
CGACCGAGCGCAGCGAGTCAGTGAGCGAGGAAGCTATGGTGCACTCTCAGTACAATCTGCTCTGATGCCG
CATAGTTAAGCCAGTATACACTCCGCTATCGCTACGTGACTGGGTCATGGCTGCGCCCCGACACCCGCCA
ACACCCGCTGACGCGCCCTGACGGGCTTGTCTGCTCCCGGCATCCGCTTACAGACAAGCTGTGACCGTCT
CCGGGAGCTGCATGTGTCAGAGGTTTTCACCGTCATCACCGAAACGCGCGAGGCAGCTGCGGTAAAGCTC
ATCAGCGTGGTCGTGCAGCGATTCACAGATGTCTGCCTGTTCATCCGCGTCCAGCTCGTTGAGTTTCTCC
AGAAGCGTTAATGTCTGGCTTCTGATAAAGCGGGCCATGTTAAGGGCGGTTTTTTCCTGTTTGGTCACTG
ATGCCTCCGTGTAAGGGGGATTTCTGTTCATGGGGGTAATGATACCGATGAAACGAGAGAGGATGCTCAC
GATACGGGTTACTGATGATGAACATGCCCGGTTACTGGAACGTTGTGAGGGTAAACAACTGGCGGTATGG
ATGCGGCGGGACCAGAGAAAAATCACTCAGGGTCAATGCCAGCCGAACGCCAGCAAGACGTAGCCCAGCG
CGTCGGCCGCCATGCCGGCGATAATGGCCTGCTTCTCGCCGAAACGTTTGGTGGCGGGACCAGTGACGAA
GGCTTGAGCGAGGGCGTGCAAGATTCCGAATACCGCAAGCGACAGGCCGATCATCGTCGCGCTCCAGCGA
AAGCGGTCCTCGCCGAAAATGACCCAGAGCGCTGCCGGCACCTGTCCTACGAGTTGCATGATAAAGAAGA
CAGTCATAAGTGCGGCGACGATAGTCATGCCCCGCGCCCACCGGAAGGAGCTGACTGGGTTGAAGGCTCT
CAAGGGCATCGGTCGAGATCCCGGTGCCTAATGAGTGAGCTAACTTACATTAATTGCGTTGCGCTCACTG
CCCGCTTTCCAGTCGGGAAACCTGTCGTGCCAGCTGCATTAATGAATCGGCCAACGCGCGGGGAGAGGCG
GTTTGCGTATTGGGCGCCAGGGTGGTTTTTCTTTTCACCAGTGAGACGGGCAACAGCTGATTGCCCTTCA
CCGCCTGGCCCTGAGAGAGTTGCAGCAAGCGGTCCACGCTGGTTTGCCCCAGCAGGCGAAAATCCTGTTT
GATGGTGGTTAACGGCGGGATATAACATGAGCTGTCTTCGGTATCGTCGTATCCCACTACCGAGATATCC
GCACCAACGCGCAGCCCGGACTCGGTAATGGCGCGCATTGCGCCCAGCGCCATCTGATCGTTGGCAACCA
GCATCGCAGTGGGAACGATGCCCTCATTCAGCATTTGCATGGTTTGTTGAAAACCGGACATGGCACTCCA
GTCGCCTTCCCGTTCCGCTATCGGCTGAATTTGATTGCGAGTGAGATATTTATGCCAGCCAGCCAGACGC
AGACGCGCCGAGACAGAACTTAATGGGCCCGCTAACAGCGCGATTTGCTGGTGACCCAATGCGACCAGAT
GCTCCACGCCCAGTCGCGTACCGTCTTCATGGGAGAAAATAATACTGTTGATGGGTGTCTGGTCAGAGAC
ATCAAGAAATAACGCCGGAACATTAGTGCAGGCAGCTTCCACAGCAATGGCATCCTGGTCATCCAGCGGA
TAGTTAATGATCAGCCCACTGACGCGTTGCGCGAGAAGATTGTGCACCGCCGCTTTACAGGCTTCGACGC
CGCTTCGTTCTACCATCGACACCACCACGCTGGCACCCAGTTGATCGGCGCGAGATTTAATCGCCGCGAC
AATTTGCGACGGCGCGTGCAGGGCCAGACTGGAGGTGGCAACGCCAATCAGCAACGACTGTTTGCCCGCC
AGTTGTTGTGCCACGCGGTTGGGAATGTAATTCAGCTCCGCCATCGCCGCTTCCACTTTTTCCCGCGTTT
TCGCAGAAACGTGGCTGGCCTGGTTCACCACGCGGGAAACGGTCTGATAAGAGACACCGGCATACTCTGC
GACATCGTATAACGTTACTGGTTTCACATTCACCACCCTGAATTGACTCTCTTCCGGGCGCTATCATGCC
ATACCGCGAAAGGTTTTGCGCCATTCGATGGTGTCCGGGATCTCGACGCTCTCCCTTATGCGACTCCTGC
ATTAGGAAGCAGCCCAGTAGTAGGTTGAGGCCGTTGAGCACCGCCGCCGCAAGGAATGGTGCATGCCGGC
ATGCCGCCCTTTCGTCTTCAAGAATTAATTCCCAATTCCCCAGGCATCAAATAAAACGAAAGGCTCAGTC
GAAAGACTGGGCCTTTCGTTTTATCTGTTGTTTGTCGGTGAACGCTCTCCTGAGTAGGACAAATCCGCCG
GGAGCGGATTTGAACGTTGCGAAGCAACGGCCCGGAGGGTGGCGGGCAGGACGCCCGCCATAAACTGCCA
GGAATTAATTCCCCAGGCATCAAATAAAACGAAAGGCTCAGTCGAAAGACTGGGCCTTTCGTTTTATCTG
TTGTTTGTCGGTGAACGCTCTCCTGAGTAGGACAAATCCGCCGGGAGCGGATTTGAACGTTGCGAAGCAA
CGGCCCGGAGGGTGGCGGGCAGGACGCCCGCCATAAACTGCCAGGAATTAATTCCCCAGGCATCAAATAA
AACGAAAGGCTCAGTCGAAAGACTGGGCCTTTCGTTTTATCTGTTGTTTGTCGGTGAACGCTCTCCTGAG
TAGGACAAATCCGCCGGGAGCGGATTTGAACGTTGCGAAGCAACGGCCCGGAGGGTGGCGGGCAGGACGC
CCGCCATAAACTGCCAGGAATTAATTCCCCAGGCATCAAATAAAACGAAAGGCTCAGTCGAAAGACTGGG
CCTTTCGTTTTATCTGTTGTTTGTCGGTGAACGCTCTCCTGAGTAGGACAAATCCGCCGGGAGCGGATTT
GAACGTTGCGAAGCAACGGCCCGGAGGGTGGCGGGCAGGACGCCCGCCATAAACTGCCAGGAATTGGGGA
TCGGAATTAATTCCCGGTTTAAACCGGGGATCTCGATCCCGCGAAATTAATACGACTCACTATAGGGGAA
TTGTGAGCGGATAACAATTCCCCTCTAGAAATAATTTTGTTTAACTTTAAGAAGGAGATATACATATGAT
GAACAAGGGTAAACCAGACCTGAACACAACATTGCCAATTAGACAAACTGCATCAATTTTCAAGCAACCA
GTAACCAAATTCACGAACCACCCGAGCAATAAGGTGAAGTCAGACCCCCAGCGGATGAATGAACAACCAC
GTCAGCTTTTCTGGGAGAAGAGGCTACAAGGACTTAGCGCATCAGATGTAACAGAACAAATTATAAAAAC
CATGGAGCTACCTAAAGGTCTTCAAGGAGTCGGTCCAGGTAGCAATGACGAGACCCTTCTGTCTGCTGTG
GCCAGTGCTTTACACACAAGCTCTGCGCCCATCACAGGACAAGTCTCTGCTGCCGTGGAAAAGAACCCTG
CTGTTTGGCTTAACACATCTCAACCCCTCTGCCGGGCTGCGGACACGGAGGAAGTAGACATTGACATGGA
CGATGGAGATGAGGCGGAATTCCTCGAGGGCTCTTCCTGCTTTGCCAAGGGTACCAATGTTTTAATGGCG
GATGGGTCTATTGAATGTATTGAAAACATTGAGGTTGGTAATAAGGTCATGGGTAAAGATGGCAGACCTC
GTGAGGTAATTAAATTGCCCAGAGGAAGAGAAACTATGTACAGCGTCGTGCAGAAAAGTCAGCACAGAGC
CCACAAAAGTGACTCAAGTCGTGAAGTGCCAGAATTACTCAAGTTTACGTGTAATGCGACCCATGAGTTG
GTTGTTAGAACACCTCGTAGTGTCCGCCGTTTGTCTCGTACCATTAAGGGTGTCGAATATTTTGAAGTTA
TTACTTTTGAGATGGGCCAAAAGAAAGCCCCCGACGGTAGAATTGTTGAGCTTGTCAAGGAAGTTTCAAA
GAGCTACCCAATATCTGAGGGGCCTGAGAGAGCCAACGAATTAGTAGAATCCTATAGAAAGGCTTCAAAT
AAAGCTTATTTTGAGTGGACTATTGAGGCCAGAGATCTTTCTCTGTTGGGTTCCCATGTTCGTAAAGCTA
CCTACCAGACTTACGCTCCAATTCTTTATGAGAATGACCACTTTTTCGACTACATGCAAAAAAGTAAGTT
TCATCTCACCATTGAAGGTCCAAAAGTACTTGCTTATTTACTTGGTTTATGGATTGGTGATGGATTGTCT
GACAGGGCAACTTTTTCGGTTGATTCCAGAGATACTTCTTTGATGGAACGTGTTACTGAATATGCTGAAA
AGTTGAATTTGTGCGCCGAGTATAAGGACAGAAAAGAACCACAAGTTGCCAAAACTGTTAATTTGTACTC
TAAAGTTGTCAGAGGTAATGGTATTCGCAATAATCTTAATACTGAGAATCCATTATGGGACGCTATTGTT
GGCTTAGGATTCTTGAAGGACGGTGTCAAAAATATTCCTTCTTTCTTGTCTACGGACAATATCGGTACTC
GTGAAACATTTCTTGCTGGTCTAATTGATTCTGATGGCTATGTTACTGATGAGCATGGTATTAAAGCAAC
AATAAAGACAATTCATACTTCTGTCAGAGATGGTTTGGTTTCCCTTGCTCGTTCTTTAGGCTTAGTAGTC
TCGGTTAACGCAGAACCTGCTAAGGTTGACATGAATGTCACCAAACATAAAATTAGTTATGCTATTTATA
TGTCTGGTGGAGATGTTTTGCTTAACGTTCTTTCGAAGTGTGCCGGCTCTAAAAAATTCAGGCCTGCTCC
CGCCGCTGCTTTTGCACGTGAGTGCCGCGGATTTTATTTCGAGTTACAAGAATTGAAGGAAGACGATTAT
TATGGGATTACTTTATCTGATGATTCTGATCATCAGTTTTTGCTTGGATCCCAGGTTGTCGTCCATGCAT
GCGGTGGCCTGACCGGTCTGAACTCAGGCCTCACGACAAATCCTGGTGTATCCGCTTGGCAGGTCAACAC
AGCTTATACTGCGGGACAATTGGTCACATATAACGGCAAGACGTATAAATGTTTGCAGCCCCACACCTCC
TTGGCAGGATGGGAACCATCCAACGTTCCTGCCTTGTGGCAGCTTCAATGACTGCAGGAAGGGGATCCGG
CTGCTAACAAAGCCCGAAAGGAAGCTGAGTTGGCTGCTGCCACCGCTGAGCAATAACTAGCATAACCCCT
TGGGGCCTCTAAACGGGTCTTGAGGGGTTTTTTGCTGAAAGGAGGAACTATATCCGGATAACTACGTCAG
GTGGCACTTTTCGGGGAAATGTGCGCGGAACCCCTATTTGTTTATTTTTCTAAATACATTCAAATATGTA
TCCGCTCATGAGACAATAACCCTGATAAATGCTTCAATAATATTGAAAAAGGAAGAGT
Features (pLannotate 1.2.2; 25 found; start..end, strand, type, name):
      1..861     +  CDS            AmpR: β-lactamase; bla; confers resistance to ampicillin, carbenicillin, and related antibiotics
    903..1416    -  rep_origin     M13 ori (sequence partly withheld): M13 bacteriophage origin of replication; arrow indicates direction of (+) strand synthesis
   1527..2115    +  rep_origin     ori: high-copy-number ColE1/pMB1/pBR322/pUC origin of replication
   2292..2382    -  misc_feature   bom (fragment): basis of mobility region from pBR322
   2484..2675    -  CDS            rop: Rop protein, which maintains plasmids at low copy number; rop
   2716..2826    +  CDS            mbeC (fragment): MBEC_ECOLX - Experimental evidence at protein level: Swiss-Prot protein existence level 1. Required for efficient mobilization of ColE1 plasmid and is thus essential to promote the specific transfer of the plasmid during conjugation. Probably functions by inducing DNA bending, helping the MbeA relaxase to melt the DNA around the nic site and cleave the phosphodiester bond. Binds specifically double-stranded DNA (dsDNA) containing the ColE1 oriT but does not recognize the inverted repeat (IR). From Escherichia coli.
   2861..3183    -  CDS            TcR (fragment): tetracycline efflux protein; tet; confers resistance to tetracycline
   3198..3219    -  protein_bind   CAP binding site: CAP binding activates transcription in the presence of cAMP. E. coli catabolite activator protein
   3232..4314    -  CDS            lacI: lac repressor; lacI; The lac repressor binds to the lac operator to inhibit transcription in E. coli. This inhibition can be relieved by adding lactose or isopropyl-β-D-thiogalactopyranoside (IPTG).
   4315..4392    -  promoter       lacI promoter: lacI
   4400..4493    -  CDS            TcR (fragment): tetracycline efflux protein; tet; confers resistance to tetracycline
   4545..4631    +  terminator     rrnB T1 terminator: Escherichia coli rrnB; transcription terminator T1 from the E. coli rrnB gene
   4728..4814    +  terminator     rrnB T1 terminator: Escherichia coli rrnB; transcription terminator T1 from the E. coli rrnB gene
   4911..4997    +  terminator     rrnB T1 terminator: Escherichia coli rrnB; transcription terminator T1 from the E. coli rrnB gene
   5094..5180    +  terminator     rrnB T1 terminator: Escherichia coli rrnB; transcription terminator T1 from the E. coli rrnB gene
   5315..5333    +  promoter       T7 promoter: promoter for bacteriophage T7 RNA polymerase
   5334..5358    +  protein_bind   lac operator: The lac repressor binds to the lac operator to inhibit transcription in E. coli. This inhibition can be relieved by adding lactose or isopropyl-β-D-thiogalactopyranoside (IPTG). lac repressor encoded by lacI
   5373..5395    +  RBS            RBS: efficient ribosome binding site from bacteriophage T7 gene 10 (Olins and Rangwala, 1989)
   5412..5819    +  CDS            MBD3 (fragment): MBD3_HUMAN - Experimental evidence at protein level: Swiss-Prot protein existence level 1. Acts as transcriptional repressor and plays a role in gene silencing. Does not bind to DNA by itself (PubMed:12124384). Binds to DNA with a preference for sites containing methylated CpG dinucleotides (in vitro). Binds to a lesser degree DNA containing unmethylated CpG dinucleotides (PubMed:24307175). Recruits histone deacetylases and DNA methyltransferases. From Homo sapiens (Human).
   5865..6683    +  CDS            Sce VMA intein 5' region: 5' region of the intein from the yeast Vma1 subunit of the vacuolar ATPase (Chong et al., 1998); Saccharomyces cerevisiae VMA1
   6686..7216    +  CDS            Sce VMA intein 3' region: modified 3' region of the intein from the yeast Vma1 subunit of the vacuolar ATPase (Chong et al., 1998); Saccharomyces cerevisiae VMA1; C-terminal cleavage of this intein can be induced by thiols.
   7260..7415    +  CDS            CBD: chitin binding domain from chitinase A1 (Watanabe et al., 1994); Bacillus circulans chiA
   7437..7486    +  CDS            SET1 (fragment): solubility-enhancement tag derived from T7 phage gene 10B
   7494..7541    +  terminator     T7 terminator: transcription terminator for bacteriophage T7 RNA polymerase
   7601..7705    +  promoter       AmpR promoter: bla
