[The description below was written by a language model from this plasmid's Addgene catalogue record and pLannotate feature annotations shown in this document.]
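Description:
pTYB1-MBD2-C∆CC pc5084 is a bacterial expression plasmid built on the pTYB1 backbone, a vector designed for intein-mediated purification of recombinant proteins in E. coli. It is maintained through a ColE1/pMB1-type origin accompanied by the rop gene, which moderates copy number, and is selected with ampicillin via the β-lactamase gene. An M13 phage origin is also present, along with remnants of pBR322-derived sequence (bom, mbeC and tetracycline-resistance fragments) that are not functional markers here. The catalogue lists a total size of 7474 bp, whereas the sequenced record is 7,705 nt, so the listed size appears approximate.

The insert is a 408 bp fragment of mouse Mbd2 encoding the C-terminal portion of the protein with the coiled-coil domain (amino acids 363–396) removed. The automated annotation labels this region as a human MBD3 fragment, which most likely reflects homology between the family members rather than a different insert. Expression is driven by a T7 promoter with an adjacent lac operator and a T7 gene 10 ribosome binding site. A plasmid-borne lacI gene supplies the repressor, so transcription is IPTG-inducible in hosts that provide T7 RNA polymerase. Four tandem rrnB T1 terminators upstream insulate the cassette from read-through, and a T7 terminator closes it.

The MBD2 fragment is followed downstream by the Saccharomyces cerevisiae VMA1 intein and a chitin binding domain, matching the recorded C-terminal intein tag. This allows the fusion to be captured on chitin resin and the target protein released without the tag by thiol-induced intein cleavage. The associated study examines MBD2 as a phase separation scaffold for heterochromatin, so this deletion protein was presumably made to test the contribution of the coiled coil.
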