Addgene plasmid #229761: pTYB1-MBD2-C∆CC pc5084
Purpose: Bacterial expression plasmid of MBD2-C∆CC. C-terminus of MBD2 is lacking the coiled coil domain: aa 363-396. C-terminal tagged to intein.
Depositing lab: Cristina Cardoso. Depositing organization: Technische Universitaet Darmstadt. Publication: Heterochromatome wide analyses reveal MBD2 as a phase separation scaffold for heterochromatin compartmentalization and composition. Zhang H, Ugur E, Hake C, Romero H, Arroyo M, Mahmoud M, Lermyte F, Leonhardt H, Cardoso MC. Nucleic Acids Res. 2025 Nov 26;53(22):gkaf1380. doi: 10.1093/nar/gkaf1380. PubMed 41416523.
Backbone
  Vector backbone: pTYB1
  Backbone manufacturer: NEB
  Total vector size (bp): 7474
  Vector type: Bacterial Expression
Growth in bacteria
  Bacterial resistance: Ampicillin, 100 μg/mL
  Growth temperature: 37°C
  Growth strain: DH5alpha
  Copy number: Unknown
Gene/Insert
  Gene/Insert name: MBD2
  Species: M. musculus (mouse)
  Insert size (bp): 408
  Mutation: C-terminus of MBD2 is lacking the coiled coil domain: aa 363-396.
  Entrez Gene: Mbd2 (a.k.a. MBD2a)
  Promoter: T7
  Tag / fusion protein: Intein (C terminal on insert)
  Cloning method: Other
  Sequencing primers: 5′ TAATACGACTCACTATAGGG
Terms and licenses: Academic/Nonprofit Terms; Industry Terms: Not Available to Industry
How to cite: pTYB1-MBD2-C∆CC pc5084 was a gift from Cristina Cardoso (Addgene plasmid # 229761 ; http://n2t.net/addgene:229761 ; RRID:Addgene_229761)
